>Addgene plasmid #114904 | BAM2 X050_pECIA14 | addgene full sequence | sequence record 276509 | Addgene NGS Result
GTAAAACGACGGCCAGTGAATTAATTCGTTGCAGGACAGGATGTGGTGCCCGATGTGACTAGCTCTTTGC
TGCAGGCCGTCCTATCCTCTGGTTCCGATAAGAGACCCAGAACTCCGGCCCCCCACCGCCCACCGCCACC
CCCATACATATGTGGTACGCAAGTAAGAGTGCCTGCGCATGCCCCATGTGCCCCACCAAGAGCTTTGCAT
CCCATACAAGTCCCCAAAGTGGAGAACCGAACCAATTCTTCGCGGGCAGAACAAAAGCTTCTGCACACGT
CTCCACTCGAATTTGGAGCCGGCCGGCGTGTGCAAAAGAGGTGAATCGAACGAAAGACCCGTGTGTAAAG
CCGCGTTTCCAAAATGTATAAAACCGAGAGCATCTGGCCAATGTGCATCAGTTGTGGTCAGCAGCAAAAT
CAAGTGAATCATCTCAGTGCAACTAAAGGGGGGATCCGATCTCAATATGAAGTTATGCATATTACTGGCC
GTCGTGGCCTTTGTTGGCCTCTCGCTCGGGTCCTTCACCGTCGCTAAACCAATCACCGAGCTCCACGCTC
TTCTCTCACTCAAATCCTCCTTCACCATCGACGAACACTCACCTCTCCTGACCTCATGGAACCTTTCAAC
AACTTTCTGTTCATGGACCGGTGTCACGTGCGACGTCTCTCTCCGTCACGTGACCTCTCTCGACCTCTCA
GGTCTTAACCTCTCCGGAACTCTCTCCTCCGACGTAGCTCATTTACCTCTGCTACAGAATCTATCACTCG
CTGCTAATCAGATCTCAGGTCCTATTCCGCCGCAAATCTCCAATCTCTATGAGCTTCGTCACCTCAATCT
CTCCAATAATGTCTTCAACGGTTCATTTCCCGATGAACTCTCCTCTGGATTGGTGAATCTCCGTGTTCTT
GACTTATACAACAACAATTTAACCGGAGATTTACCGGTTTCACTCACTAATCTCACTCAGCTCCGTCATC
TTCACCTCGGTGGGAATTACTTCTCCGGCAAAATCCCGGCGACGTACGGAACCTGGCCTGTTCTCGAATA
CTTAGCGGTTTCCGGTAACGAGCTAACCGGTAAAATCCCTCCGGAGATCGGAAACCTAACGACTCTTCGT
GAACTTTACATCGGATATTACAACGCTTTTGAAAATGGTCTTCCACCGGAGATTGGAAATTTATCAGAGC
TTGTTCGGTTCGACGCTGCTAATTGTGGTTTAACCGGAGAGATTCCACCGGAGATTGGGAAGCTTCAGAA
GCTAGATACGTTGTTTCTTCAAGTAAACGCATTTACAGGGACAATAACTCAAGAGCTGGGATTGATTTCA
AGCTTGAAATCGATGGATCTGTCTAACAATATGTTTACCGGCGAGATTCCGACGAGTTTTTCACAGCTGA
AGAACTTAACGCTTTTGAATCTCTTCAGGAATAAGCTCTACGGTGCTATACCTGAGTTCATCGGTGAAAT
GCCGGAGCTTGAAGTGTTGCAGCTTTGGGAGAACAATTTCACTGGTAGTATTCCTCAGAAATTGGGGGAA
AATGGTAGATTAGTGATTCTTGATCTCTCTTCGAACAAACTCACCGGAACTCTGCCGCCGAATATGTGTT
CTGGTAACCGGTTAATGACGTTAATCACTCTTGGCAACTTCTTGTTTGGTTCAATACCGGATTCGCTTGG
TAAATGTGAGTCTCTGACCCGGATCCGGATGGGTGAGAATTTCCTTAACGGGTCGATTCCAAAGGAGCTC
TTCGGGTTACCTAAATTATCTCAAGTGGAGCTCCAAGACAATTACCTTACCGGAGAGTTGCCAATAAGCG
GAGGAGGAGTCTCTGGTGACCTTGGTCAGATTAGTCTTTCTAATAACCAGCTCTCTGGTTCATTACCTGC
AGCTATTGGAAACTTGTCCGGTGTTCAAAAACTACTTCTTGATGGTAACAAGTTCTCTGGTTCGATTCCT
CCCGAGATTGGGAGGCTTCAGCAGCTATCTAAGTTGGATTTTAGCCACAATCTGTTCTCCGGTCGGATCG
CACCGGAGATCAGTCGTTGTAAGCTGCTAACGTTTGTTGATCTTAGCCGTAATGAGCTCTCAGGTGATAT
TCCTAATGAACTCACAGGTATGAAGATCTTGAATTACTTGAATCTTTCAAGAAACCATCTCGTTGGTTCC
ATACCTGTGACGATAGCATCAATGCAGAGTTTGACATCGGTTGATTTCTCTTACAACAATCTCTCCGGTT
TAGTTCCCAGCACTGGACAGTTTAGTTACTTCAATTACACATCGTTTGTGGGTAACTCTCATCTTTGTGG
TCCGTATTTGGGTCCTTGCGGCAAAGGAACTCACCAGTCTCATGTCAAACCTTTATCTCTGGAGGTGCTG
TTCCAGGGACCAAGCGGCAATCCCGGCGGCGATCTGGCCCCCCAGATGCTGCGCGAGCTGCAGGAGACCA
ATGCCGCCCTGCAGGACGTGCGCGAGCTGCTGCGCCACCGCGTGAAGGAGATCACCTTCCTGAAGAACAC
CGTGATGGAGTGCGACGCCTGCGGCATGCAGCCCTCTAGAGGCTCCGGCTCCATCATCCCAGTTGAGGAG
GAGAACCCGGACTTCTGGAACCGCGAGGCAGCCGAGGCCCTGGGTGCCGCCAAGAAGCTGCAGCCTGCAC
AGACAGCCGCCAAGAACCTCATCATCTTCCTGGGCGATGGGATGGGGGTGTCTACGGTGACAGCTGCCAG
GATCCTAAAAGGGCAGAAGAAGGACAAACTGGGGCCTGAGATACCCCTGGCCATGGACCGCTTCCCATAT
GTGGCTCTGTCCAAGACATACAATGTAGACAAACATGTGCCAGACAGTGGAGCCACAGCCACGGCCTACC
TGTGCGGGGTCAAGGGCAACTTCCAGACCATTGGCTTGAGTGCAGCCGCCCGCTTTAACCAGTGCAACAC
GACACGCGGCAACGAGGTCATCTCCGTGATGAATCGGGCCAAGAAAGCAGGGAAGTCAGTGGGAGTGGTA
ACCACCACACGAGTGCAGCACGCCTCGCCAGCCGGCACCTACGCCCACACGGTGAACCGCAACTGGTACT
CGGACGCCGACGTGCCTGCCTCGGCCCGCCAGGAGGGGTGCCAGGACATCGCTACGCAGCTCATCTCCAA
CATGGACATTGACGTGATCCTAGGTGGAGGCCGAAAGTACATGTTTCGCATGGGAACCCCAGACCCTGAG
TACCCAGATGACTACAGCCAAGGTGGGACCAGGCTGGACGGGAAGAATCTGGTGCAGGAATGGCTGGCGA
AGCGCCAGGGTGCCCGGTATGTGTGGAACCGCACTGAGCTCATGCAGGCTTCCCTGGACCCGTCTGTGAC
CCATCTCATGGGTCTCTTTGAGCCTGGAGACATGAAATACGAGATCCACCGAGACTCCACACTGGACCCC
TCCCTGATGGAGATGACAGAGGCTGCCCTGCGCCTGCTGAGCAGGAACCCCCGCGGCTTCTTCCTCTTCG
TGGAGGGTGGTCGCATCGACCATGGTCATCATGAAAGCAGGGCTTACCGGGCACTGACTGAGACGATCAT
GTTCGACGACGCCATTGAGAGGGCGGGCCAGCTCACCAGCGAGGAGGACACGCTGAGCCTCGTCACTGCC
GACCACTCCCACGTCTTCTCCTTCGGAGGCTACCCCCTGCGAGGGAGCTCCATCTTCGGGCTGGCCCCTG
GCAAGGCCCGGGACAGGAAGGCCTACACGGTCCTCCTATACGGAAACGGTCCAGGCTATGTGCTCAAGGA
CGGCGCCCGGCCGGATGTTACCGAGAGCGAGAGCGGGAGCCCCGAGTATCGGCAGCAGTCAGCAGTGCCC
CTGGACGAAGAGACCCACGCAGGCGAGGACGTGGCGGTGTTCGCGCGCGGCCCGCAGGCGCACCTGGTTC
ACGGCGTGCAGGAGCAGACCTTCATAGCGCACGTCATGGCCTTCGCCGCCTGCCTGGAGCCCTACACCGC
CTGCGACCTGGCGCCCCCCGCCGGCACCACCGACGCCGCGCACCCGGGTTCTAGAGGAAGCACCTCCGGC
GATAACGATTACAAGGATGATGATGATAAGGCCAGCGGCACCGGTCATCATCACCATCACCATTGAGTTT
AAACCCGCTGATCAGCCTCGACTGTGCCTTCTAAGGCCTGAGCTCGCTGATCAGCCTCGATCGAGGATCC
AGACATGATAAGATACATTGATGAGTTTGGACAAACCACAACTAGAATGCAGTGAAAAAAATGCTTTATT
TGTGAAATTTGTGATGCTATTGCTTTATTTGTAACCATTATAAGCTGCAATAAACAAGTTAACAACAACA
ATTGCATTCATTTTATGTTTCAGGTTCAGGGGGAGGTGTGGGAGGTTTTTTAAAGCAAGTAAAACCTCTA
CAAATGTGGTATGGCTGATTATGATCAGTCGACCTGCAGGCATGCAAGCTTGGCGTAATCATGGTCATAG
CTGTTTCCTGTGTGAAATTGTTATCCGCTCACAATTCCACACAACATACGAGCCGGAAGCATAAAGTGTA
AAGCCTGGGGTGCCTAATGAGTGAGCTAACTCACATTAATTGCGTTGCGCTCACTGCCCGCTTTCCAGTC
GGGAAACCTGTCGTGCCAGCTGCATTAATGAATCGGCCAACGCGCGGGGAGAGGCGGTTTGCGTATTGGG
CGCTCTTCCGCTTCCTCGCTCACTGACTCGCTGCGCTCGGTCGTTCGGCTGCGGCGAGCGGTATCAGCTC
ACTCAAAGGCGGTAATACGGTTATCCACAGAATCAGGGGATAACGCAGGAAAGAACATGTGAGCAAAAGG
CCAGCAAAAGGCCAGGAACCGTAAAAAGGCCGCGTTGCTGGCGTTTTTCCATAGGCTCCGCCCCCCTGAC
GAGCATCACAAAAATCGACGCTCAAGTCAGAGGTGGCGAAACCCGACAGGACTATAAAGATACCAGGCGT
TTCCCCCTGGAAGCTCCCTCGTGCGCTCTCCTGTTCCGACCCTGCCGCTTACCGGATACCTGTCCGCCTT
TCTCCCTTCGGGAAGCGTGGCGCTTTCTCATAGCTCACGCTGTAGGTATCTCAGTTCGGTGTAGGTCGTT
CGCTCCAAGCTGGGCTGTGTGCACGAACCCCCCGTTCAGCCCGACCGCTGCGCCTTATCCGGTAACTATC
GTCTTGAGTCCAACCCGGTAAGACACGACTTATCGCCACTGGCAGCAGCCACTGGTAACAGGATTAGCAG
AGCGAGGTATGTAGGCGGTGCTACAGAGTTCTTGAAGTGGTGGCCTAACTACGGCTACACTAGAAGAACA
GTATTTGGTATCTGCGCTCTGCTGAAGCCAGTTACCTTCGGAAAAAGAGTTGGTAGCTCTTGATCCGGCA
AACAAACCACCGCTGGTAGCGGTGGTTTTTTTGTTTGCAAGCAGCAGATTACGCGCAGAAAAAAAGGATC
TCAAGAAGATCCTTTGATCTTTTCTACGGGGTCTGACGCTCAGTGGAACGAAAACTCACGTTAAGGGATT
TTGGTCATGAGATTATCAAAAAGGATCTTCACCTAGATCCTTTTAAATTAAAAATGAAGTTTTAAATCAA
TCTAAAGTATATATGAGTAAACTTGGTCTGACAGTTACCAATGCTTAATCAGTGAGGCACCTATCTCAGC
GATCTGTCTATTTCGTTCATCCATAGTTGCCTGACTCCCCGTCGTGTAGATAACTACGATACGGGAGGGC
TTACCATCTGGCCCCAGTGCTGCAATGATACCGCGAGACCCACGCTCACCGGCTCCAGATTTATCAGCAA
TAAACCAGCCAGCCGGAAGGGCCGAGCGCAGAAGTGGTCCTGCAACTTTATCCGCCTCCATCCAGTCTAT
TAATTGTTGCCGGGAAGCTAGAGTAAGTAGTTCGCCAGTTAATAGTTTGCGCAACGTTGTTGCCATTGCT
ACAGGCATCGTGGTGTCACGCTCGTCGTTTGGTATGGCTTCATTCAGCTCCGGTTCCCAACGATCAAGGC
GAGTTACATGATCCCCCATGTTGTGCAAAAAAGCGGTTAGCTCCTTCGGTCCTCCGATCGTTGTCAGAAG
TAAGTTGGCCGCAGTGTTATCACTCATGGTTATGGCAGCACTGCATAATTCTCTTACTGTCATGCCATCC
GTAAGATGCTTTTCTGTGACTGGTGAGTACTCAACCAAGTCATTCTGAGAATAGTGTATGCGGCGACCGA
GTTGCTCTTGCCCGGCGTCAATACGGGATAATACCGCGCCACATAGCAGAACTTTAAAAGTGCTCATCAT
TGGAAAACGTTCTTCGGGGCGAAAACTCTCAAGGATCTTACCGCTGTTGAGATCCAGTTCGATGTAACCC
ACTCGTGCACCCAACTGATCTTCAGCATCTTTTACTTTCACCAGCGTTTCTGGGTGAGCAAAAACAGGAA
GGCAAAATGCCGCAAAAAAGGGAATAAGGGCGACACGGAAATGTTGAATACTCATACTCTTCCTTTTTCA
ATATTATTGAAGCATTTATCAGGGTTATTGTCTCATGAGCGGATACATATTTGAATGTATTTAGAAAAAT
AAACAAATAGGGGTTCCGCGCACATTTCCCCGAAAAGTGCCACCTGACGTCTAAGAAACCATTATTATCA
TGACATTAACCTATAAAAATAGGCGTATCACGAGGCCCTTTCGTCTCGCGCGTTTCGGTGATGACGGTGA
AAACCTCTGACACATGCAGCTCCCGGAGACGGTCACAGCTTGTCTGTAAGCGGATGCCGGGAGCAGACAA
GCCCGTCAGGGCGCGTCAGCGGGTGTTGGCGGGTGTCGGGGCTGGCTTAACTATGCGGCATCAGAGCAGA
TTGTACTGAGAGTGCACCATATGCGGTGTGAAATACCGCACAGATGCGTAAGGAGAAAATACCGCATCAG
GCGCCATTCGCCATTCAGGCTGCGCAACTGTTGGGAAGGGCGATCGGTGCGGGCCTCTTCGCTATTACGC
CAGCTGGCGAAAGGGGGATGTGCTGCAAGGCGATTAAGTTGGGTAACGCCAGGGTTTTCCCAGTCACGAC
GTT
Features (pLannotate 1.2.2; 19 found; start..end, strand, type, name):
     23..449     +  promoter       MT promoter: Drosophila metallothionein promoter
    467..520     +  sig_peptide    BiP signal sequence: Drosophila BiP signal sequence
    521..2368    +  CDS            BAM2 (fragment): BAME2_ARATH - Experimental evidence at protein level: Swiss-Prot protein existence level 1. Necessary for male gametophyte development, as well as ovule specification and function. Involved in cell-cell communication process required during early anther development, and regulating cell division and differentiation to organize cell layers. Required for the development of high-ordered vascular strands within the leaf and a correlated control of leaf shape, size and symmetry. May regulate the CLV1-dependent CLV3-mediated signaling in meristems maintenance. From Arabidopsis thaliana (Mouse-ear cre
   2363..2569    +  CDS            COMP (fragment): COMP_HUMAN - Experimental evidence at protein level: Swiss-Prot protein existence level 1. May play a role in the structural integrity of cartilage via its interaction with other extracellular matrix proteins such as the collagens and fibronectin. Can mediate the interaction of chondrocytes with the cartilage extracellular matrix through interaction with cell surface integrin receptors. Could play a role in the pathogenesis of osteoarthritis. Potent suppressor of apoptosis in both primary chondrocytes and transformed cells. Suppresses apoptosis by blocking the activation of caspase-3 and by in
   2572..4024    +  CDS            SEAP (fragment): secreted alkaline phosphatase from human placenta The natural enzyme has a C-terminal transmembrane sequence that is replaced by a GPI anchor.
   4061..4090    +  CDS            2xFLAG (fragment): two tandem FLAG® epitope tags
   4196..4330    -  polyA_signal   SV40 poly(A) signal: SV40 polyadenylation signal
   4353..4437    -  CDS            large T antigen (fragment): large T antigen from SV40 (simian virus 40)
   4437..4461    +  misc_feature   MCS (fragment): pUC18/19 multiple cloning site
   4498..4514    -  protein_bind   lac operator: The lac repressor binds to the lac operator to inhibit transcription in E. coli. This inhibition can be relieved by adding lactose or isopropyl-β-D-thiogalactopyranoside (IPTG). lac repressor encoded by lacI
   4522..4552    -  promoter       lac promoter: promoter for the E. coli lac operon
   4567..4588    -  protein_bind   CAP binding site: CAP binding activates transcription in the presence of cAMP. E. coli catabolite activator protein
   4601..4693    -  CDS            lacI (fragment): lac repressor; lacI; The lac repressor binds to the lac operator to inhibit transcription in E. coli. This inhibition can be relieved by adding lactose or isopropyl-β-D-thiogalactopyranoside (IPTG).
   4876..5464    -  rep_origin     ori: high-copy-number ColE1/pMB1/pBR322/pUC origin of replication
   5635..6495    -  CDS            AmpR: β-lactamase; bla; confers resistance to ampicillin, carbenicillin, and related antibiotics
   6496..6600    -  promoter       AmpR promoter: bla
   6695..6730    +  CDS            rop (fragment): Rop protein, which maintains plasmids at low copy number; rop
   6832..6931    +  misc_feature   bom (fragment): basis of mobility region from pBR322
   6937..21      -  CDS            lacZα (fragment) (across the origin): LacZα fragment of β-galactosidase; lacZ fragment
