[The description below was written by a language model from this plasmid's Addgene catalogue record and pLannotate feature annotations shown in this document.]
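Description:
BAM2 X050_pECIA14 is an insect-cell expression plasmid built on the pECIA14 backbone, designed for secreted protein production in Drosophila cell culture. It is maintained in E. coli as a high-copy plasmid through a ColE1/pUC-type origin and is selected with ampicillin via the β-lactamase gene. The feature table also picks up short remnants of lac regulatory elements, lacZα, rop and bom, which appear to be leftover cloning-vector sequence rather than functional parts of the design.

The expression cassette is driven by the Drosophila metallothionein promoter, which is induced with copper sulfate. A Drosophila BiP signal sequence directs the product into the secretory pathway. It is followed by the extracellular domain of the Arabidopsis thaliana leucine-rich repeat receptor kinase BAM2 (AT3G49670, BARELY ANY MERISTEM 2), inserted by ligation-independent cloning. The ectodomain is fused at its C-terminus to a COMP coiled-coil helix, human placental alkaline phosphatase, a FLAG epitope and a hexahistidine tag, with an SV40 polyadenylation signal downstream. The depositor describes the COMP helix as the pentameric rat form, although the automated annotation matched it to the human protein. The histidine tag is stated by the depositor but not annotated in the feature table. Pentamerisation through COMP raises the avidity of the secreted protein, while alkaline phosphatase provides an enzymatic readout for binding.

This plasmid is the "prey" construct of a bait/prey pair and is meant to be used with the corresponding pECIA2 bait vector. It comes from a study mapping the extracellular interaction network of Arabidopsis LRR receptor kinases.
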