Addgene plasmid #114904: BAM2 X050_pECIA14
Purpose: Prey vector BAM2 X050_pECIA14 should be used with bait vector BAM2 X050_pECIA2.
Depositing lab: Youssef Belkhadir. Depositing organization: Gregor Mendel Institute of Molecular Plant Biology. Publication: An extracellular network of Arabidopsis leucine-rich repeat receptor kinases. Smakowska-Luzan E, Mott GA, Parys K, Stegmann M, Howton TC, Layeghifard M, Neuhold J, Lehner A, Kong J, Grunwald K, Weinberger N, Satbhai SB, Mayer D, Busch W, Madalinski M, Stolt-Bergner P, Provart NJ, Mukhtar MS, Zipfel C, Desveaux D, Guttman DS, Belkhadir Y. Nature. 2018 Jan 18;553(7688):342-346. doi: 10.1038/nature25184. Epub 2018 Jan 10. PubMed 29320478.
Backbone
  Vector backbone: pECIA14
  Backbone manufacturer: Chris Garcia (Addgene plasmid # 47051)
  Vector type: Insect Expression
Growth in bacteria
  Bacterial resistance: Ampicillin, 100 μg/mL
  Growth temperature: 37°C
  Growth strain: DH5alpha
  Copy number: High Copy
Gene/Insert
  Gene/Insert name: AT3G49670
  Species: A. thaliana (mustard weed)
  Entrez Gene: BAM2 (a.k.a. AT3G49670, BARELY ANY MERISTEM 2)
  Promoter: Metallothionein (Copper-Inducible)
  Cloning method: Ligation Independent Cloning
Terms and licenses: Academic/Nonprofit Terms; Industry Terms: Not Available to Industry
Depositor comments: Plasmid for secreted expression in Drosophila cell culture by induction via CuSO4. Insert is an extracellular domain of indicated LRR-RK, C-terminally tagged with Pentameric rat COMP helix, Alkaline Phosphatase (human, placental), Flag, and hexahistidine tags. Insert Protein Sequence: SFTVAKPITELHALLSLKSSFTIDEHSPLLTSWNLSTTFCSWTGVTCDVSLRHVTSLDLSGLNLSGTLSSDVAHLPLLQNLSLAANQISGPIPPQISNLYELRHLNLSNNVFNGSFPDELSSGLVNLRVLDLYNNNLTGDLPVSLTNLTQLRHLHLGGNYFSGKIPATYGTWPVLEYLAVSGNELTGKIPPEIGNLTTLRELYIGYYNAFENGLPPEIGNLSELVRFDAANCGLTGEIPPEIGKLQKLDTLFLQVNAFTGTITQELGLISSLKSMDLSNNMFTGEIPTSFSQLKNLTLLNLFRNKLYGAIPEFIGEMPELEVLQLWENNFTGSIPQKLGENGRLVILDLSSNKLTGTLPPNMCSGNRLMTLITLGNFLFGSIPDSLGKCESLTRIRMGENFLNGSIPKELFGLPKLSQVELQDNYLTGELPISGGGVSGDLGQISLSNNQLSGSLPAAIGNLSGVQKLLLDGNKFSGSIPPEIGRLQQLSKLDFSHNLFSGRIAPEISRCKLLTFVDLSRNELSGDIPNELTGMKILNYLNLSRNHLVGSIPVTIASMQSLTSVDFSYNNLSGLVPSTGQFSYFNYTSFVGNSHLCGPYLGPCGKGTHQSHVKPLS
How to cite: BAM2 X050_pECIA14 was a gift from Youssef Belkhadir (Addgene plasmid # 114904 ; http://n2t.net/addgene:114904 ; RRID:Addgene_114904)
